Addgene plasmid #221570: POC1345
Purpose: Plasmid containing the Insert 3 to be assembled in POC1355
Depositing lab: Christopher A. O'Callaghan. Depositing organization: University of Oxford. Publication: UniClo: scarless hierarchical DNA assembly without sequence constraint. Flores-Fernandez CN, Lin D, Robins K, O'Callaghan CA. Nucleic Acids Res. 2025 Jun 20;53(12):gkaf548. doi: 10.1093/nar/gkaf548. PubMed 40548934.
Backbone
  Vector backbone: pICH47732
  Backbone manufacturer: Self-made
  Backbone size w/o insert (bp): 4291
  Total vector size (bp): 4584
  Vector type: Synthetic Biology
Growth in bacteria
  Bacterial resistance: Kanamycin, 50 μg/mL
  Growth temperature: 37°C
  Growth strain: DH5alpha
  Copy number: High Copy
Gene/Insert
  Gene/Insert name: DNA fragment flanked by BsaI sites
  Insert size (bp): 293
Terms and licenses: Academic/Nonprofit Terms; Industry Terms: Not Available to Industry
Depositor comments: The DH10B strain should be used for expression of this plasmid.
How to cite: POC1345 was a gift from Christopher A. O'Callaghan (Addgene plasmid # 221570 ; http://n2t.net/addgene:221570 ; RRID:Addgene_221570)
