[The description below was written by a language model from this plasmid's Addgene catalogue record and pLannotate feature annotations shown in this document.]
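Description:
POC1345 is a synthetic-biology donor plasmid that holds one part for a hierarchical DNA assembly scheme. It is built on a self-made derivative of pICH47732, a binary-type vector, and totals 4,584 bp, of which 293 bp is the insert. The catalogue describes that insert only as a DNA fragment flanked by BsaI sites, designated "Insert 3" and intended for assembly into the construct POC1355. BsaI is a type IIS restriction enzyme that cuts outside its recognition sequence, so digestion releases the fragment with defined overhangs while leaving the recognition sites behind in the backbone. This allows ordered ligation with other parts, in keeping with the scarless assembly method this plasmid was deposited to support. The record does not state what the fragment encodes or does, and the automated annotation found no recognisable feature within it.

All annotated features belong to the backbone. Propagation in E. coli relies on a high-copy ColE1/pUC-type origin, and selection is by kanamycin through an aphA-3 aminoglycoside phosphotransferase gene that lies directly downstream of a bla (AmpR) promoter. The backbone also has the broad-host-range IncP replication system, comprising oriV and the trfA initiator gene, along with a short remnant of TetR. Left and right T-DNA border repeats of the nopaline C58 type are present as well. These elements would in principle permit maintenance in Agrobacterium and T-DNA transfer to plants, but the record indicates no such use. Here the plasmid serves simply as a storage and donor vector for an assembly part.
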