Features (pLannotate 1.2.2; 8 found; start..end, strand, type, name):
    356..380     +  misc_feature   RB T-DNA repeat: right border repeat from nopaline C58 T-DNA
    492..512     -  CDS            TetR (fragment): tetracycline resistance regulatory protein; tetR
    539..1684    -  CDS            trfA: TRFA_ECOLX - Experimental evidence at protein level: Swiss-Prot protein existence level 1. Also involved in plasmid copy number control, promoting intermolecular coupling of protein bound iterons at oriV, which inhibits replication initiation. From Escherichia coli.
   2020..2608    -  rep_origin     ori: high-copy-number ColE1/pMB1/pBR322/pUC origin of replication
   2779..3573    -  CDS            KanR: aminoglycoside phosphotransferase; aphA-3; confers resistance to kanamycin
   3574..3678    -  promoter       AmpR promoter: bla
   3765..4396    -  rep_origin     oriV: incP origin of replication
   4488..4512    +  misc_feature   LB T-DNA repeat: left border repeat from nopaline C58 T-DNA
>Addgene plasmid #221570 | POC1345 | addgene full sequence | sequence record 465762 | Addgene NGS Result
CACTCTGTGACTTGGTCTCAACTAGAGCGTGGGAATGCAAATACGTCCGTGGTTGCGGATCTGGGCCGCG
GACCGGTGGGTGCGCCTTCTGGTGTTGGGCGGTCTTTGAGGCAGACAGTGAGGTCTAGAGTTGGTTGATC
TGTAGCTAAGACGTCACCTCAGAGTTTATCAGTACTGTAGACTTTTCATTCAAGGTACCCCTGGTCGAAA
ATACGCGTGGTAGAATCGTTGTTGCGCGTATCCTTTTTAAGACGGAAGCGCACCGGGGGGAATGGTGTGG
TTAAGAGGGTTGGCATAACGCTAGGCATGGTGGTTACTGAGACCAAGTCACGAAGTGGTTTAAACTATCA
GTGTTTGACAGGATATATTGGCGGGTAAACCTAAGAGAAAAGAGCGTTTATTAGAATAATCGGATATTTA
AAAGGGCGTGAAAAGGTTTATCCGTTCGTCCATTTGTATGTGCATGCCAACCACAGGGTTCCCCAGATCA
GGCGCTGGCTGCTGAACCCCCAGCCGGAACTGACCCCACAAGGCCCTAGCGTTTGCAATGCACCAGGTCA
TCATTGACCCAGGCGTGTTCCACCAGGCCGCTGCCTCGCAACTCTTCGCAGGCTTCGCCGACCTGCTCGC
GCCACTTCTTCACGCGGGTGGAATCCGATCCGCACATGAGGCGGAAGGTTTCCAGCTTGAGCGGGTACGG
CTCCCGGTGCGAGCTGAAATAGTCGAACATCCGTCGGGCCGTCGGCGACAGCTTGCGGTACTTCTCCCAT
ATGAATTTCGTGTAGTGGTCGCCAGCAAACAGCACGACGATTTCCTCGTCGATCAGGACCTGGCAACGGG
ACGTTTTCTTGCCACGGTCCAGGACGCGGAAGCGGTGCAGCAGCGACACCGATTCCAGGTGCCCAACGCG
GTCGGACGTGAAGCCCATCGCCGTCGCCTGTAGGCGCGACAGGCATTCCTCGGCCTTCGTGTAATACCGG
CCATTGATCGACCAGCCCAGGTCCTGGCAAAGCTCGTAGAACGTGAAGGTGATCGGCTCGCCGATAGGGG
TGCGCTTCGCGTACTCCAACACCTGCTGCCACACCAGTTCGTCATCGTCGGCCCGCAGCTCGACGCCGGT
GTAGGTGATCTTCACGTCCTTGTTGACGTGGAAAATGACCTTGTTTTGCAGCGCCTCGCGCGGGATTTTC
TTGTTGCGCGTGGTGAACAGGGCAGAGCGGGCCGTGTCGTTTGGCATCGCTCGCATCGTGTCCGGCCACG
GCGCAATATCGAACAAGGAAAGCTGCATTTCCTTGATCTGCTGCTTCGTGTGTTTCAGCAACGCGGCCTG
CTTGGCCTCGCTGACCTGTTTTGCCAGGTCCTCGCCGGCGGTTTTTCGCTTCTTGGTCGTCATAGTTCCT
CGCGTGTCGATGGTCATCGACTTCGCCAAACCTGCCGCCTCCTGTTCAAGACGACGCGAACGCTCCACGG
CGGCCGATGGCGCGGGCAGGGCAGGGGGAGCCAGTTGCACGCTGTCGCGCTCGATCTTGGCCGTAGCTTG
CTGGACCATCGAGCCGACGGACTGGAAGGTTTCGCGGGGCGCACGCATGACGGTGCGGCTTGCGATGGTT
TCGGCATCCTCGGCGGAAAACCCCGCGTCGATCAGTTCTTGCCTGTATGCCTTCCGGTCAAACGTCCGAT
TCATTCACCCTCCTTGCGGGATTGCCCCGACTCACGCCGGGGCAATGTGCCCTTATTCCTGATTTGACCC
GCCTGGTGCCTTGGTGTCCAGATAATCCACCTTATCGGCAATGAAGTCGGTCCCGTAGACCGTCTGGCCG
TCCTTCTCGTACTTGGTATTCCGAATCTTGCCCTGCACGAATACCAGCGACCCCTTGCCCAAATACTTGC
CGTGGGCCTCGGCCTGAGAGCCAAAACACTTGATGCGGAAGAAGTCGGTGCGCTCCTGCTTGTCGCCGGC
ATCGTTGCGCCACATCTAGGATCTGCCAGGAACCGTAAAAAGGCCGCGTTGCTGGCGTTTTTCCATAGGC
TCCGCCCCCCTGACGAGCATCACAAAAATCGACGCTCAAGTCAGAGGTGGCGAAACCCGACAGGACTATA
AAGATACCAGGCGTTTCCCCCTGGAAGCTCCCTCGTGCGCTCTCCTGTTCCGACCCTGCCGCTTACCGGA
TACCTGTCCGCCTTTCTCCCTTCGGGAAGCGTGGCGCTTTCTCATAGCTCACGCTGTAGGTATCTCAGTT
CGGTGTAGGTCGTTCGCTCCAAGCTGGGCTGTGTGCACGAACCCCCCGTTCAGCCCGACCGCTGCGCCTT
ATCCGGTAACTATCGTCTTGAGTCCAACCCGGTAAGACACGACTTATCGCCACTGGCAGCAGCCACTGGT
AACAGGATTAGCAGAGCGAGGTATGTAGGCGGTGCTACAGAGTTCTTGAAGTGGTGGCCTAACTACGGCT
ACACTAGAAGAACAGTATTTGGTATCTGCGCTCTGCTGAAGCCAGTTACCTTCGGAAAAAGAGTTGGTAG
CTCTTGATCCGGCAAACAAACCACCGCTGGTAGCGGTGGTTTTTTTGTTTGCAAGCAGCAGATTACGCGC
AGAAAAAAAGGATCTCAAGAAGATCCTTTGATCTTTTCTACGGGGTCTGACGCTCAGTGGAACGAAAACT
CACGTTAAGGGATTTTGGTCATGAGATTATCAAAAAGGATCTTCACCTAGATCCTTTTAAATTAAAAATG
AAGTTTTAAATCAATCTAAAGTATATATGAGTAAACTTGGTCTGACAGCTAAAACAATTCATCCAGTAAA
ATATAATATTTTATTTTCTCCCAATCAGGCTTGATCCCCAGTAAGTCAAAAAATAGCTCGACATACTGTT
CTTCCCCGATATCCTCCCTGAGCGACCGGACGCAGAAGGCAATGTCATACCACTTGTCCGCCCTGCCGCT
TCTCCCAAGATCAATAAAGCCACTTACTTTGCCATCTTTCACAAAGATGTTGCTGTCTCCCAGGTCGCCG
TGGGAAAAGACAAGTTCCTCTTCGGGCTTTTCCGTCTTTAAAAAATCATACAGCTCGCGCGGATCTTTAA
ATGGAGTGTCCTCTTCCCAGTTTTCGCAATCCACATCGGCCAGATCGTTATTCAGTAAGTAATCCAATTC
GGCTAAGCGGCTGTCTAAGCTATTCGTATAGGGACAATCCGATATGTCGATGGAGTGAAAGAGCCTGATG
CACTCCGCATACAGCTCGATAATCTTTTCAGGGCTTTGTTCATCTTCATACTCTTCCGAGCAAAGGACGC
CATCGGCCTCACTCATGAGCAGATTGCTCCAGCCATCATGCCGTTCAAAGTGCAGGACCTTTGGAACAGG
CAGCTTTCCTTCCAGCCATAGCATCATGTCCTTTTCCCGTTCCACATCATAGGTGGTCCCTTTATACCGG
CTGTCCGTCATTTTTAAATATAGGTTTTCATTTTCTCCCACCAGCTTATATACCTTAGCAGGAGACATTC
CTTCCGTATCTTTTACGCAGCGGTATTTTTCGATCAGTTTTTTCAATTCCGGTGATATTCTCATTTTAGC
CATACTCTTCCTTTTTCAATATTATTGAAGCATTTATCAGGGTTATTGTCTCATGAGCGGATACATATTT
GAATGTATTTAGAAAAATAAACAAATAGGGGTTCCGCGCACGAATTGGCCAGCGCTGCCATTTTTGGGGT
GAGGCCGTTCGCGGCCGAGGGGCGCAGCCCCTGGGGGGATGGGAGGCCCGCGTTAGCGGGCCGGGAGGGT
TCGAGAAGGGGGGGCACCCCCCTTCGGCGTGCGCGGTCACGCGCACAGGGCGCAGCCCTGGTTAAAAACA
AGGTTTATAAATATTGGTTTAAAAGCAGGTTAAAAGACAGGTTAGCGGTGGCCGAAAAACGGGCGGAAAC
CCTTGCAAATGCTGGATTTTCTGCCTGTGGACAGCCCCTCAAATGTCAATAGGTGCGCCCCTCATCTGTC
AGCACTCTGCCCCTCAAGTGTCAAGGATCGCGCCCCTCATCTGTCAGTAGTCGCGCCCCTCAAGTGTCAA
TACCGCAGGGCACTTATCCCCAGGCTTGTCCACATCATCTGTGGGAAACTCGCGTAAAATCAGGCGTTTT
CGCCGATTTGCGAGGCTGGCCAGCTCCACGTCGCCGGCCGAAATCGAGCCTGCCCCTCATCTGTCAACGC
CGCGCCGGGTGAGTCGGCCCCTCAAGTGTCAACGTCCGCCCCTCATCTGTCAGTGAGGGCCAAGTTTTCC
GCGAGGTATCCACAACGCCGGCGGCCGCGGTGTCTCGCACACGGCTTCGACGGCGTTTCTGGCGCGTTTG
CAGGGCCATAGACGGCCGCCAGCCCAGCGGCGAGGGCAACCAGCCCGGTGAGCGTCGCAAAGGAGATCCT
GATCTGACTGATGGGCTGCCTGTATCGAGTGGTGATTTTGTGCCGAGCTGCCGGTCGGGGAGCTGTTGGC
TGGCTGGTGGCAGGATATATTGTGGTGTAAACAAATTGACGCTTAGACAACTTAATAACACATTGCGGAC
GTTTTTAATGTACTGGGGTGGATGCAGTGGGCCC
